>Addgene plasmid #214313 | pET28_Caspase-4_R269D | addgene full sequence | sequence record 423167 | Addgene NGS Result
ATCCGGATATAGTTCCTCCTTTCAGCAAAAAACCCCTCAAGACCCGTTTAGAGGCCCCAAGGGGTTATGC
TAGTTATTGCTCAGCGGTGGCAGCAGCCAACTCAGCTTCCTTTCGGGCTTTGTTAGCAGCCGGATCTCAG
TGGTGGTGGTGGTGGTGCTCGAGTGCGGCCGCAAGCTTGTCGACGGAGCTCGAATTCTCAATTGCCAGGA
AAGAGGTAGAAATATCTTGTCATGGACAGTCGTTCTATGGTGGGCATTTGAGCTTTGGCCCTTGGAGTTT
CAAATGATTGCTGTACCTTCCGAAATACTTCCTCTAGGTGGCAGCACCAAGAATATTTCTGGAAGCATGT
GATGAGTTGTGTGATGAAGATAGAGCCCATTGTGCTGTCTCTCCAGGACACGTTGTGTGGCGTTGAAGAG
CAGAAAGCAATGAAGTCCTTCTCCACGTGGGTCTTGTAAACAGCATCTTCCTCCAGGTTCTCAGATGACT
GTGAAGAGGCCACTTCCAAGGATGCTGGAGAGTCATCGACCCACAGTTCCCCACGGTTTGCACCTCTGCA
GGCCTGGACAATGATGACCTTGGGTTTGTCCTTCAGACTGAGGCAGTTGCGGTTGTTGAATATCTGGAAG
ATGGTGTCATAAAGCAGCACATCTGGTTTTTTCTCATCATGCACAGTTCCGCAGATTCCCTCCAGGATGC
CATGAGACATGAGTACCAAGAATGTGCTGTCAGAGGACTTGTGCTCTGGTCTGGTAGCAAATGCCCTCAG
CGCTGACTCCATATCCCTGGCTGTCAGATTCTCTTCTACATCTACACTATAGTCCAGACCCTCAAGTAGC
TCCTTCATCCCTGTGATGTCAAAGTCAGCTCCATTCCTCGGAGGCAGATGGTCAAACTCTGTATTGCATA
TGATGAGAGCCAGGCGTGTGCGGTTGTTTCTCTCCTTTATTGGATAGATCTCTTCAGCTCTTTCTTTACA
TAGTCTCAGGAATTCTTCATGAGGACAAAGCTTGAGGGCATCTGTAGATTCTCCTGACTCAGGTGGTCCA
GCGGATCCGCCCTGAAAATACAGGTTTTCCATATGGCTGCCGCGCGGCACCAGGCCGCTGCTGTGATGAT
GATGATGATGGCTGCTGCCCATGGTATATCTCCTTCTTAAAGTTAAACAAAATTATTTCTAGAGGGGAAT
TGTTATCCGCTCACAATTCCCCTATAGTGAGTCGTATTAATTTCGCGGGATCGAGATCTCGATCCTCTAC
GCCGGACGCATCGTGGCCGGCATCACCGGCGCCACAGGTGCGGTTGCTGGCGCCTATATCGCCGACATCA
CCGATGGGGAAGATCGGGCTCGCCACTTCGGGCTCATGAGCGCTTGTTTCGGCGTGGGTATGGTGGCAGG
CCCCGTGGCCGGGGGACTGTTGGGCGCCATCTCCTTGCATGCACCATTCCTTGCGGCGGCGGTGCTCAAC
GGCCTCAACCTACTACTGGGCTGCTTCCTAATGCAGGAGTCGCATAAGGGAGAGCGTCGAGATCCCGGAC
ACCATCGAATGGCGCAAAACCTTTCGCGGTATGGCATGATAGCGCCCGGAAGAGAGTCAATTCAGGGTGG
TGAATGTGAAACCAGTAACGTTATACGATGTCGCAGAGTATGCCGGTGTCTCTTATCAGACCGTTTCCCG
CGTGGTGAACCAGGCCAGCCACGTTTCTGCGAAAACGCGGGAAAAAGTGGAAGCGGCGATGGCGGAGCTG
AATTACATTCCCAACCGCGTGGCACAACAACTGGCGGGCAAACAGTCGTTGCTGATTGGCGTTGCCACCT
CCAGTCTGGCCCTGCACGCGCCGTCGCAAATTGTCGCGGCGATTAAATCTCGCGCCGATCAACTGGGTGC
CAGCGTGGTGGTGTCGATGGTAGAACGAAGCGGCGTCGAAGCCTGTAAAGCGGCGGTGCACAATCTTCTC
GCGCAACGCGTCAGTGGGCTGATCATTAACTATCCGCTGGATGACCAGGATGCCATTGCTGTGGAAGCTG
CCTGCACTAATGTTCCGGCGTTATTTCTTGATGTCTCTGACCAGACACCCATCAACAGTATTATTTTCTC
CCATGAAGACGGTACGCGACTGGGCGTGGAGCATCTGGTCGCATTGGGTCACCAGCAAATCGCGCTGTTA
GCGGGCCCATTAAGTTCTGTCTCGGCGCGTCTGCGTCTGGCTGGCTGGCATAAATATCTCACTCGCAATC
AAATTCAGCCGATAGCGGAACGGGAAGGCGACTGGAGTGCCATGTCCGGTTTTCAACAAACCATGCAAAT
GCTGAATGAGGGCATCGTTCCCACTGCGATGCTGGTTGCCAACGATCAGATGGCGCTGGGCGCAATGCGC
GCCATTACCGAGTCCGGGCTGCGCGTTGGTGCGGATATCTCGGTAGTGGGATACGACGATACCGAAGACA
GCTCATGTTATATCCCGCCGTTAACCACCATCAAACAGGATTTTCGCCTGCTGGGGCAAACCAGCGTGGA
CCGCTTGCTGCAACTCTCTCAGGGCCAGGCGGTGAAGGGCAATCAGCTGTTGCCCGTCTCACTGGTGAAA
AGAAAAACCACCCTGGCGCCCAATACGCAAACCGCCTCTCCCCGCGCGTTGGCCGATTCATTAATGCAGC
TGGCACGACAGGTTTCCCGACTGGAAAGCGGGCAGTGAGCGCAACGCAATTAATGTAAGTTAGCTCACTC
ATTAGGCACCGGGATCTCGACCGATGCCCTTGAGAGCCTTCAACCCAGTCAGCTCCTTCCGGTGGGCGCG
GGGCATGACTATCGTCGCCGCACTTATGACTGTCTTCTTTATCATGCAACTCGTAGGACAGGTGCCGGCA
GCGCTCTGGGTCATTTTCGGCGAGGACCGCTTTCGCTGGAGCGCGACGATGATCGGCCTGTCGCTTGCGG
TATTCGGAATCTTGCACGCCCTCGCTCAAGCCTTCGTCACTGGTCCCGCCACCAAACGTTTCGGCGAGAA
GCAGGCCATTATCGCCGGCATGGCGGCCCCACGGGTGCGCATGATCGTGCTCCTGTCGTTGAGGACCCGG
CTAGGCTGGCGGGGTTGCCTTACTGGTTAGCAGAATGAATCACCGATACGCGAGCGAACGTGAAGCGACT
GCTGCTGCAAAACGTCTGCGACCTGAGCAACAACATGAATGGTCTTCGGTTTCCGTGTTTCGTAAAGTCT
GGAAACGCGGAAGTCAGCGCCCTGCACCATTATGTTCCGGATCTGCATCGCAGGATGCTGCTGGCTACCC
TGTGGAACACCTACATCTGTATTAACGAAGCGCTGGCATTGACCCTGAGTGATTTTTCTCTGGTCCCGCC
GCATCCATACCGCCAGTTGTTTACCCTCACAACGTTCCAGTAACCGGGCATGTTCATCATCAGTAACCCG
TATCGTGAGCATCCTCTCTCGTTTCATCGGTATCATTACCCCCATGAACAGAAATCCCCCTTACACGGAG
GCATCAGTGACCAAACAGGAAAAAACCGCCCTTAACATGGCCCGCTTTATCAGAAGCCAGACATTAACGC
TTCTGGAGAAACTCAACGAGCTGGACGCGGATGAACAGGCAGACATCTGTGAATCGCTTCACGACCACGC
TGATGAGCTTTACCGCAGCTGCCTCGCGCGTTTCGGTGATGACGGTGAAAACCTCTGACACATGCAGCTC
CCGGAGACGGTCACAGCTTGTCTGTAAGCGGATGCCGGGAGCAGACAAGCCCGTCAGGGCGCGTCAGCGG
GTGTTGGCGGGTGTCGGGGCGCAGCCATGACCCAGTCACGTAGCGATAGCGGAGTGTATACTGGCTTAAC
TATGCGGCATCAGAGCAGATTGTACTGAGAGTGCACCATTGCGGTGTGAAATACCGCACAGATGCGTAAG
GAGAAAATACCGCATCAGGCGCTCTTCCGCTTCCTCGCTCACTGACTCGCTGCGCTCGGTCGTTCGGCTG
CGGCGAGCGGTATCAGCTCACTCAAAGGCGGTAATACGGTTATCCACAGAATCAGGGGATAACGCAGGAA
AGAACATGTGAGCAAAAGGCCAGCAAAAGGCCAGGAACCGTAAAAAGGCCGCGTTGCTGGCGTTTTTCCA
TAGGCTCCGCCCCCCTGACGAGCATCACAAAAATCGACGCTCAAGTCAGAGGTGGCGAAACCCGACAGGA
CTATAAAGATACCAGGCGTTTCCCCCTGGAAGCTCCCTCGTGCGCTCTCCTGTTCCGACCCTGCCGCTTA
CCGGATACCTGTCCGCCTTTCTCCCTTCGGGAAGCGTGGCGCTTTCTCATAGCTCACGCTGTAGGTATCT
CAGTTCGGTGTAGGTCGTTCGCTCCAAGCTGGGCTGTGTGCACGAACCCCCCGTTCAGCCCGACCGCTGC
GCCTTATCCGGTAACTATCGTCTTGAGTCCAACCCGGTAAGACACGACTTATCGCCACTGGCAGCAGCCA
CTGGTAACAGGATTAGCAGAGCGAGGTATGTAGGCGGTGCTACAGAGTTCTTGAAGTGGTGGCCTAACTA
CGGCTACACTAGAAGGACAGTATTTGGTATCTGCGCTCTGCTGAAGCCAGTTACCTTCGGAAAAAGAGTT
GGTAGCTCTTGATCCGGCAAACAAACCACCGCTGGTAGCGGTGGTTTTTTTGTTTGCAAGCAGCAGATTA
CGCGCAGAAAAAAAGGATCTCAAGAAGATCCTTTGATCTTTTCTACGGGGTCTGACGCTCAGTGGAACGA
AAACTCACGTTAAGGGATTTTGGTCATGAACAATAAAACTGTCTGCTTACATAAACAGTAATACAAGGGG
TGTTATGAGCCATATTCAACGGGAAACGTCTTGCTCTAGGCCGCGATTAAATTCCAACATGGATGCTGAT
TTATATGGGTATAAATGGGCTCGCGATAATGTCGGGCAATCAGGTGCGACAATCTATCGATTGTATGGGA
AGCCCGATGCGCCAGAGTTGTTTCTGAAACATGGCAAAGGTAGCGTTGCCAATGATGTTACAGATGAGAT
GGTCAGACTAAACTGGCTGACGGAATTTATGCCTCTTCCGACCATCAAGCATTTTATCCGTACTCCTGAT
GATGCATGGTTACTCACCACTGCGATCCCCGGGAAAACAGCATTCCAGGTATTAGAAGAATATCCTGATT
CAGGTGAAAATATTGTTGATGCGCTGGCAGTGTTCCTGCGCCGGTTGCATTCGATTCCTGTTTGTAATTG
TCCTTTTAACAGCGATCGCGTATTTCGTCTCGCTCAGGCGCAATCACGAATGAATAACGGTTTGGTTGAT
GCGAGTGATTTTGATGACGAGCGTAATGGCTGGCCTGTTGAACAAGTCTGGAAAGAAATGCATAAACTTT
TGCCATTCTCACCGGATTCAGTCGTCACTCATGGTGATTTCTCACTTGATAACCTTATTTTTGACGAGGG
GAAATTAATAGGTTGTATTGATGTTGGACGAGTCGGAATCGCAGACCGATACCAGGATCTTGCCATCCTA
TGGAACTGCCTCGGTGAGTTTTCTCCTTCATTACAGAAACGGCTTTTTCAAAAATATGGTATTGATAATC
CTGATATGAATAAATTGCAGTTTCATTTGATGCTCGATGAGTTTTTCTAAGAATTAATTCATGAGCGGAT
ACATATTTGAATGTATTTAGAAAAATAAACAAATAGGGGTTCCGCGCACATTTCCCCGAAAAGTGCCACC
TAAATTGTAAGCGTTAATATTTTGTTAAAATTCGCGTTAAATTTTTGTTAAATCAGCTCATTTTTTAACC
AATAGGCCGAAATCGGCAAAATCCCTTATAAATCAAAAGAATAGACCGAGATAGGGT
[37 nt withheld, positions 5868-5904]
AAAGAACGTGGACTCCAACGTCAAAGG
[49 nt withheld, positions 5932-5980]
T
[91 nt withheld, positions 5982-6072]
G
[124 nt withheld, positions 6074-6197]
CCCATTCGCCA
Features (pLannotate 1.2.2; 22 found; start..end, strand, type, name):
     26..73      -  terminator     T7 terminator: transcription terminator for bacteriophage T7 RNA polymerase
     81..130     -  CDS            SET1 (fragment): solubility-enhancement tag derived from T7 phage gene 10B
    140..157     -  CDS            9xHis (fragment): 9xHis affinity tag
    201..1052    -  CDS            CASP4 (fragment): CASP4_HUMAN - Also known as ICH2 From Homo sapiens (Human).
   1059..1079    -  CDS            TEV site: tobacco etch virus (TEV) protease recognition and cleavage site
   1086..1103    -  CDS            thrombin site: thrombin recognition and cleavage site
   1114..1130    -  CDS            capTEV™ (fragment): composite tag for in vivo biotinylation, TEV protease cleavage, and 6xHis tagging
   1149..1171    -  RBS            RBS: efficient ribosome binding site from bacteriophage T7 gene 10 (Olins and Rangwala, 1989)
   1186..1210    -  protein_bind   lac operator: The lac repressor binds to the lac operator to inhibit transcription in E. coli. This inhibition can be relieved by adding lactose or isopropyl-β-D-thiogalactopyranoside (IPTG). lac repressor encoded by lacI
   1211..1229    -  promoter       T7 promoter: promoter for bacteriophage T7 RNA polymerase
   1251..1530    +  CDS            TcR (fragment): tetracycline efflux protein; tet; confers resistance to tetracycline
   1538..1615    +  promoter       lacI promoter: lacI
   1616..2698    +  CDS            lacI: lac repressor; lacI; The lac repressor binds to the lac operator to inhibit transcription in E. coli. This inhibition can be relieved by adding lactose or isopropyl-β-D-thiogalactopyranoside (IPTG).
   2711..2732    +  protein_bind   CAP binding site: CAP binding activates transcription in the presence of cAMP. E. coli catabolite activator protein
   2747..3038    +  CDS            TcR (fragment): tetracycline efflux protein; tet; confers resistance to tetracycline
   3110..3490    -  CDS            YPB1_ECOLX: Protein predicted: Swiss-Prot protein existence level 4. From Escherichia coli.
   3507..3698    +  CDS            rop: Rop protein, which maintains plasmids at low copy number; rop
   3800..3939    +  misc_feature   bom: basis of mobility region from pBR322
   4125..4713    -  rep_origin     ori: high-copy-number ColE1/pMB1/pBR322/pUC origin of replication
   4835..5650    +  CDS            KanR: aminoglycoside phosphotransferase; aph(3')-Ia; confers resistance to kanamycin in bacteria or G418 (Geneticin®) in eukaryotes
   5659..5716    -  promoter       AmpR promoter (fragment): bla
   5769..6197    -  rep_origin     f1 ori (sequence partly withheld): f1 bacteriophage origin of replication; arrow indicates direction of (+) strand synthesis
