[The description below was written by a language model from this plasmid's Addgene catalogue record and pLannotate feature annotations shown in this document.]
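Description:
pET28_Caspase-4_R269D is a bacterial expression plasmid built on the pET28a backbone for overproducing a mutant form of the human caspase-4 (CASP4) enzymatic domain in E. coli. The sequenced plasmid is about 6.2 kb. It replicates from a ColE1/pBR322-type origin accompanied by the rop gene and bom region, and is selected with kanamycin through the aph(3')-Ia KanR marker. An f1 origin is also present. The short tetracycline-resistance and AmpR-promoter fragments flagged in the annotation appear to be non-functional backbone remnants rather than usable markers. The catalogue lists the plasmid as high copy, although rop normally moderates copy number.

The insert was cloned between BamHI and EcoRI sites and carries the R269D substitution. It covers roughly 850 bp of CASP4 coding sequence, consistent with the catalytic domain rather than the full-length protein. Expression is driven by a T7 promoter with an adjacent lac operator and the T7 gene 10 ribosome binding site, and it ends at the T7 terminator. The plasmid-encoded lacI repressor keeps transcription off until IPTG is added, in a host that supplies T7 RNA polymerase. The protein is made with an N-terminal His tag followed by the vector's thrombin site and a TEV protease site, so it can be purified by metal affinity and the tag then removed. A His-tag sequence from the vector also lies downstream of the insert, but the record does not indicate whether it is translated. The associated work concerns structural analysis of cytokine cleavage by caspase-4, so this mutant is presumably meant for comparison with wild-type enzyme in biochemical or structural studies. The record does not state the specific effect of R269D.
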