Addgene plasmid #214313: pET28_Caspase-4_R269D
Purpose: Protein overexpression in bacteria
Depositing lab: Jonathan Kagan. Depositing organization: Boston Children's Hospital. Publication: Structural insights into cytokine cleavage by inflammatory caspase-4. Devant P, Dong Y, Mintseris J, Ma W, Gygi SP, Wu H, Kagan JC. Nature. 2023 Dec;624(7991):451-459. doi: 10.1038/s41586-023-06751-9. Epub 2023 Nov 22. PubMed 37993712.
Backbone
  Vector backbone: pET28a
  Backbone size w/o insert (bp): 5400
  Vector type: Bacterial Expression
Growth in bacteria
  Bacterial resistance: Kanamycin, 50 μg/mL
  Growth temperature: 37°C
  Growth strain: DH5alpha
  Copy number: High Copy
Gene/Insert
  Gene/Insert name: CASP4 (alt name: Caspase-4 enzymatic domain)
  Species: H. sapiens (human)
  Mutation: R269D
  Entrez Gene: CASP4 (a.k.a. ICE(rel)II, ICEREL-II, ICH-2, Mih1, Mih1/TX, TX)
  Promoter: T7
  Tag / fusion protein: His-TEV (N terminal on insert)
  Cloning method: Restriction Enzyme; 5′ cloning site BamHI (not destroyed); 3′ cloning site EcoRI (not destroyed)
  Sequencing primers: 5′ T7-fwd; 3′ T7-term
Terms and licenses: Academic/Nonprofit Terms; Industry Terms: Not Available to Industry
How to cite: pET28_Caspase-4_R269D was a gift from Jonathan Kagan (Addgene plasmid # 214313 ; http://n2t.net/addgene:214313 ; RRID:Addgene_214313)
